>Addgene plasmid #209781 | AAV-U6-sgRNA-Scaffold-cTNT-SaCas9-HA-OLLAS | addgene full sequence | sequence record 416839 | Addgene NGS Result
AAGGGCGATCGGTGCGGGCCTCTTCGCTATTACGCCAGCTGCGCGCTCGCTCGCTCACTGAGGCCGCCCG
GGCAAAGCCCGGGCGTCGGGCGACCTTTGGTCGCCCGGCCTCAGTGAGCGAGCGAGCGCGCAGAGAGGGA
GTGGCCAACTCCATCACTAGGGGTTCCTTGTAGTTAATGATTAACCCGCCATGCTACTTATCTACGTAGC
CATGCTCTGGTGTACAAAAAAGCAGGCTTTAAAGGAACCAATTCAGTCGACTGGATCCGGTACCAAGGTC
GGGCAGGAAGAGGGCCTATTTCCCATGATTCCTTCATATTTGCATATACGATACAAGGCTGTTAGAGAGA
TAATTAGAATTAATTTGACTGTAAACACAAAGATATTAGTACAAAATACGTGACGTAGAAAGTAATAATT
TCTTGGGTAGTTTGCAGTTTTAAAATTATGTTTTAAAATGGACTATCATATGCTTACCGTAACTTGAAAG
TATTTCGATTTCTTGGCTTTATATATCTTGTGGAAAGGACGAAACACCGGGTCTTCACGCGTGAAGACCA
GTTTTAGTACTCTGGAAACAGAATCTACTAAAACAAGGCAAAATGCCGTGTTTATCTCGTCAACTTGTTG
GCGAGATTTTTTTCTAGACGGGCCCCCCCTCGAGGTCGGGATAAAAGCAGTCTGGGCTTTCACATGACAG
CATCTGGGGCTGCGGCAGAGGGTCGGGTCCGAAGCGCTGCCTTATCAGCGTCCCCAGCCCTGGGAGGTGA
CAGCTGGCTGGCTTGTGTCAGCCCCTCGGGCACTCACGTATCTCCGTCCGACGGGTTTAAAATAGCAAAA
CTCTGAGGCCACACAATAGCTTGGGCTTATATGGGCTCCTGTGGGGGAAGGGGGAGCACGGAGGGGGCCG
GGGCCGCTGCTGCCAAAATAGCAGCTCACAAGTGTTGCATTCCTCTCTGGGCGCCGGGCACATTCCTGCT
GGCTCTGCCCGCCCCGGGGTGGGCGCCGGGGGGACCTTAAAGCCTCTGCCCCCCAAGGAGCCCTTCCCAG
ACAGCCGCCGGCACCCACCGCTCCGTGGGACGATCCCCGAAGCTCTAGAGCTTTATTGCGGTAGTTTATC
ACAGTTAAATTGCTAACGCAGTCAGTGCTTCTGACACAACAGTCTCGAACTTAAGCTGCAGAAGTTGGTC
GTGAGGCACTGGGCAGGTAAGTATCAAGGTTACAAGACAGGTTTAAGGAGACCAATAGAAACTGGGCTTG
TCGAGACAGAGAAGACTCTTGCGTTTCTGATAGGCACCTATTGGTCTTACTGACATCCACTTTGCCTTTC
TCTCCACAGGTGTCCACTCCCAGTTCAATTACAGCTCTTAAGGCTAGAGTACTTAATACGACTCACTATA
GGCTAGCCCTCGAGAAGCGGCCGCACTACTCCGCGGACTACTAGAGCTCACCATGGCCCCAAAGAAGAAG
CGGAAGGTCGGTATCCACGGAGTCCCAGCAGCCAAGCGGAACTACATCCTGGGCCTGGACATCGGCATCA
CCAGCGTGGGCTACGGCATCATCGACTACGAGACACGGGACGTGATCGATGCCGGCGTGCGGCTGTTCAA
AGAGGCCAACGTGGAAAACAACGAGGGCAGGCGGAGCAAGAGAGGCGCCAGAAGGCTGAAGCGGCGGAGG
CGGCATAGAATCCAGAGAGTGAAGAAGCTGCTGTTCGACTACAACCTGCTGACCGACCACAGCGAGCTGA
GCGGCATCAACCCCTACGAGGCCAGAGTGAAGGGCCTGAGCCAGAAGCTGAGCGAGGAAGAGTTCTCTGC
CGCCCTGCTGCACCTGGCCAAGAGAAGAGGCGTGCACAACGTGAACGAGGTGGAAGAGGACACCGGCAAC
GAGCTGTCCACCAAAGAGCAGATCAGCCGGAACAGCAAGGCCCTGGAAGAGAAATACGTGGCCGAACTGC
AGCTGGAACGGCTGAAGAAAGACGGCGAAGTGCGGGGCAGCATCAACAGATTCAAGACCAGCGACTACGT
GAAAGAAGCCAAACAGCTGCTGAAGGTGCAGAAGGCCTACCACCAGCTGGACCAGAGCTTCATCGACACC
TACATCGACCTGCTGGAAACCCGGCGGACCTACTATGAGGGACCTGGCGAGGGCAGCCCCTTCGGCTGGA
AGGACATCAAAGAATGGTACGAGATGCTGATGGGCCACTGCACCTACTTCCCCGAGGAACTGCGGAGCGT
GAAGTACGCCTACAACGCCGACCTGTACAACGCCCTGAACGACCTGAACAATCTCGTGATCACCAGGGAC
GAGAACGAGAAGCTGGAATATTACGAGAAGTTCCAGATCATCGAGAACGTGTTCAAGCAGAAGAAGAAGC
CCACCCTGAAGCAGATCGCCAAAGAAATCCTCGTGAACGAAGAGGATATTAAGGGCTACAGAGTGACCAG
CACCGGCAAGCCCGAGTTCACCAACCTGAAGGTGTACCACGACATCAAGGACATTACCGCCCGGAAAGAG
ATTATTGAGAACGCCGAGCTGCTGGATCAGATTGCCAAGATCCTGACCATCTACCAGAGCAGCGAGGACA
TCCAGGAAGAACTGACCAATCTGAACTCCGAGCTGACCCAGGAAGAGATCGAGCAGATCTCTAATCTGAA
GGGCTATACCGGCACCCACAACCTGAGCCTGAAGGCCATCAACCTGATCCTGGACGAGCTGTGGCACACC
AACGACAACCAGATCGCTATCTTCAACCGGCTGAAGCTGGTGCCCAAGAAGGTGGACCTGTCCCAGCAGA
AAGAGATCCCCACCACCCTGGTGGACGACTTCATCCTGAGCCCCGTCGTGAAGAGAAGCTTCATCCAGAG
CATCAAAGTGATCAACGCCATCATCAAGAAGTACGGCCTGCCCAACGACATCATTATCGAGCTGGCCCGC
GAGAAGAACTCCAAGGACGCCCAGAAAATGATCAACGAGATGCAGAAGCGGAACCGGCAGACCAACGAGC
GGATCGAGGAAATCATCCGGACCACCGGCAAAGAGAACGCCAAGTACCTGATCGAGAAGATCAAGCTGCA
CGACATGCAGGAAGGCAAGTGCCTGTACAGCCTGGAAGCCATCCCTCTGGAAGATCTGCTGAACAACCCC
TTCAACTATGAGGTGGACCACATCATCCCCAGAAGCGTGTCCTTCGACAACAGCTTCAACAACAAGGTGC
TCGTGAAGCAGGAAGAAAACAGCAAGAAGGGCAACCGGACCCCATTCCAGTACCTGAGCAGCAGCGACAG
CAAGATCAGCTACGAAACCTTCAAGAAGCACATCCTGAATCTGGCCAAGGGCAAGGGCAGAATCAGCAAG
ACCAAGAAAGAGTATCTGCTGGAAGAACGGGACATCAACAGGTTCTCCGTGCAGAAAGACTTCATCAACC
GGAACCTGGTGGATACCAGATACGCCACCAGAGGCCTGATGAACCTGCTGCGGAGCTACTTCAGAGTGAA
CAACCTGGACGTGAAAGTGAAGTCCATCAATGGCGGCTTCACCAGCTTTCTGCGGCGGAAGTGGAAGTTT
AAGAAAGAGCGGAACAAGGGGTACAAGCACCACGCCGAGGACGCCCTGATCATTGCCAACGCCGATTTCA
TCTTCAAAGAGTGGAAGAAACTGGACAAGGCCAAAAAAGTGATGGAAAACCAGATGTTCGAGGAAAAGCA
GGCCGAGAGCATGCCCGAGATCGAAACCGAGCAGGAGTACAAAGAGATCTTCATCACCCCCCACCAGATC
AAGCACATTAAGGACTTCAAGGACTACAAGTACAGCCACCGGGTGGACAAGAAGCCTAATAGAGAGCTGA
TTAACGACACCCTGTACTCCACCCGGAAGGACGACAAGGGCAACACCCTGATCGTGAACAATCTGAACGG
CCTGTACGACAAGGACAATGACAAGCTGAAAAAGCTGATCAACAAGAGCCCCGAAAAGCTGCTGATGTAC
CACCACGACCCCCAGACCTACCAGAAACTGAAGCTGATTATGGAACAGTACGGCGACGAGAAGAATCCCC
TGTACAAGTACTACGAGGAAACCGGGAACTACCTGACCAAGTACTCCAAAAAGGACAACGGCCCCGTGAT
CAAGAAGATTAAGTATTACGGCAACAAACTGAACGCCCATCTGGACATCACCGACGACTACCCCAACAGC
AGAAACAAGGTCGTGAAGCTGTCCCTGAAGCCCTACAGATTCGACGTGTACCTGGACAATGGCGTGTACA
AGTTCGTGACCGTGAAGAATCTGGATGTGATCAAAAAAGAAAACTACTACGAAGTGAATAGCAAGTGCTA
TGAGGAAGCTAAGAAGCTGAAGAAGATCAGCAACCAGGCCGAGTTTATCGCCTCCTTCTACAACAACGAT
CTGATCAAGATCAACGGCGAGCTGTATAGAGTGATCGGCGTGAACAACGACCTGCTGAACCGGATCGAAG
TGAACATGATCGACATCACCTACCGCGAGTACCTGGAAAACATGAACGACAAGAGGCCCCCCAGGATCAT
TAAGACAATCGCCTCCAAGACCCAGAGCATTAAGAAGTACAGCACAGACATTCTGGGCAACCTGTATGAA
GTGAAATCTAAGAAGCACCCTCAGATCATCAAAAAGGGCAAAAGGCCGGCGGCCACGAAAAAGGCCGGCC
AGGCAAAAAAGAAAAAGGGATCCTACCCATACGATGTTCCAGATTACGCTAGCGGCTTCGCCAACGAGCT
TGGACCCAGGTTGATGGGAAAGTAAGAATTCCTAGAGCGAATAAAAGATCTTTATTTTCATTAGATCTGT
GTGTTGGTTTTTTGTGTGATGCAGCTACGTAGATAAGTAGCATGGCGGGTTAATCATTAACTACAAGGAA
CCCCTAGTGATGGAGTTGGCCACTCCCTCTCTGCGCGCTCGCTCGCTCACTGAGGCCGGGCGACCAAAGG
TCGCCCGACGCCCGGGCTTTGCCCGGGCGGCCTCAGTGAGCGAGCGAGCGCGCAGCTGCATTAATGAATC
GGCCAACGCGCGGGGAGAGGCGGTTTGCGTATTGGGCGCTCTTCCGCTTCCTCGCTCACTGACTCGCTGC
GCTCGGTCGTTCGGCTGCGGCGAGCGGTATCAGCTCACTCAAAGGCGGTAATACGGTTATCCACAGAATC
AGGGGATAACGCAGGAAAGAACATGTGAGCAAAAGGCCAGCAAAAGGCCAGGAACCGTAAAAAGGCCGCG
TTGCTGGCGTTTTTCCATAGGCTCCGCCCCCCTGACGAGCATCACAAAAATCGACGCTCAAGTCAGAGGT
GGCGAAACCCGACAGGACTATAAAGATACCAGGCGTTTCCCCCTGGAAGCTCCCTCGTGCGCTCTCCTGT
TCCGACCCTGCCGCTTACCGGATACCTGTCCGCCTTTCTCCCTTCGGGAAGCGTGGCGCTTTCTCATAGC
TCACGCTGTAGGTATCTCAGTTCGGTGTAGGTCGTTCGCTCCAAGCTGGGCTGTGTGCACGAACCCCCCG
TTCAGCCCGACCGCTGCGCCTTATCCGGTAACTATCGTCTTGAGTCCAACCCGGTAAGACACGACTTATC
GCCACTGGCAGCAGCCACTGGTAACAGGATTAGCAGAGCGAGGTATGTAGGCGGTGCTACAGAGTTCTTG
AAGTGGTGGCCTAACTACGGCTACACTAGAAGAACAGTATTTGGTATCTGCGCTCTGCTGAAGCCAGTTA
CCTTCGGAAAAAGAGTTGGTAGCTCTTGATCCGGCAAACAAACCACCGCTGGTAGCGGTGGTTTTTTTGT
TTGCAAGCAGCAGATTACGCGCAGAAAAAAAGGATCTCAAGAAGATCCTTTGATCTTTTCTACGGGGTCT
GACGCTCAGTGGAACGAAAACTCACGTTAAGGGATTTTGGTCATGAGATTATCAAAAAGGATCTTCACCT
AGATCCTTTTAAATTAAAAATGAAGTTTTAAATCAATCTAAAGTATATATGAGTAAACTTGGTCTGACAG
TTACCAATGCTTAATCAGTGAGGCACCTATCTCAGCGATCTGTCTATTTCGTTCATCCATAGTTGCCTGA
CTCCCCGTCGTGTAGATAACTACGATACGGGAGGGCTTACCATCTGGCCCCAGTGCTGCAATGATACCGC
GAGACCCACGCTCACCGGCTCCAGATTTATCAGCAATAAACCAGCCAGCCGGAAGGGCCGAGCGCAGAAG
TGGTCCTGCAACTTTATCCGCCTCCATCCAGTCTATTAATTGTTGCCGGGAAGCTAGAGTAAGTAGTTCG
CCAGTTAATAGTTTGCGCAACGTTGTTGCCATTGCTACAGGCATCGTGGTGTCACGCTCGTCGTTTGGTA
TGGCTTCATTCAGCTCCGGTTCCCAACGATCAAGGCGAGTTACATGATCCCCCATGTTGTGCAAAAAAGC
GGTTAGCTCCTTCGGTCCTCCGATCGTTGTCAGAAGTAAGTTGGCCGCAGTGTTATCACTCATGGTTATG
GCAGCACTGCATAATTCTCTTACTGTCATGCCATCCGTAAGATGCTTTTCTGTGACTGGTGAGTACTCAA
CCAAGTCATTCTGAGAATAGTGTATGCGGCGACCGAGTTGCTCTTGCCCGGCGTCAATACGGGATAATAC
CGCGCCACATAGCAGAACTTTAAAAGTGCTCATCATTGGAAAACGTTCTTCGGGGCGAAAACTCTCAAGG
ATCTTACCGCTGTTGAGATCCAGTTCGATGTAACCCACTCGTGCACCCAACTGATCTTCAGCATCTTTTA
CTTTCACCAGCGTTTCTGGGTGAGCAAAAACAGGAAGGCAAAATGCCGCAAAAAAGGGAATAAGGGCGAC
ACGGAAATGTTGAATACTCATACTCTTCCTTTTTCAATATTATTGAAGCATTTATCAGGGTTATTGTCTC
ATGAGCGGATACATATTTGAATGTATTTAGAAAAATAAACAAATAGGGGTTCCGCGCACATTTCCCCGAA
AAGTGCCACCTAAATTGTAAGCGTTAATATTTTGTTAAAATTCGCGTTAAATTTTTGTTAAATCAGCTCA
TTTTTTAACCAATAGGCCGAAATCGGCAAAATCCCTTATAAATCAAAAGAATAGACCGAGATAGGGT
[37 nt withheld, positions 7138-7174]
AAAGAACGTGGACTCCAACGTCAAAGG
[49 nt withheld, positions 7202-7250]
T
[91 nt withheld, positions 7252-7342]
G
[124 nt withheld, positions 7344-7467]
CCCATTCGCCATTCAGGCTGCGCAACTGTTGGG
Features (pLannotate 1.2.2; 19 found; start..end, strand, type, name):
     36..168     -  repeat_region  AAV2 ITR (fragment): inverted terminal repeat of adeno-associated virus serotype 2 inverted
    221..238     +  protein_bind   attB1 (fragment): mutant version of attB; recombination site for the Gateway® BP reaction BP Clonase™
    290..530     +  promoter       U6 promoter: RNA polymerase III promoter for human U6 snRNA
    561..636     +  misc_RNA       Sa gRNA scaffold: guide RNA scaffold for the Staphylococcus aureus CRISPR/Cas9 system
    649..668     -  misc_feature   MCS (fragment): pBluescript multiple cloning site
   1207..1339    +  intron         chimeric intron: chimera between introns from human β-globin and immunoglobulin heavy chain genes
   1384..1402    +  promoter       T7 promoter: promoter for bacteriophage T7 RNA polymerase
   1504..4659    +  CDS            cas9: CAS9_STAAU - Experimental evidence at protein level: Swiss-Prot protein existence level 1. CRISPR (clustered regularly interspaced short palindromic repeat) is an adaptive immune system that provides protection against mobile genetic elements (viruses, transposable elements and conjugative plasmids). CRISPR clusters contain spacers, sequences complementary to antecedent mobile elements, and target invading nucleic acids. CRISPR clusters are transcribed and processed into CRISPR RNA (crRNA). In type II CRISPR systems correct processing of pre-crRNA requires a trans- encoded small RNA (tracrRNA)
   4660..4707    +  CDS            nucleoplasmin NLS: bipartite nuclear localization signal from nucleoplasmin
   4714..4740    +  CDS            3xHA (fragment): three tandem HA epitope tags
   4741..4782    +  CDS            OLLAS tag: Escherichia coli OmpF Linker and mouse Langerin fusion sequence tag (Park et al., 2008)
   4800..4848    +  polyA_signal   poly(A) signal: synthetic polyadenylation signal
   4896..5029    +  repeat_region  AAV2 ITR: inverted terminal repeat of adeno-associated virus serotype 2 inverted
   5023..5079    -  CDS            lacI (fragment): lac repressor; lacI; The lac repressor binds to the lac operator to inhibit transcription in E. coli. This inhibition can be relieved by adding lactose or isopropyl-β-D-thiogalactopyranoside (IPTG).
   5262..5850    -  rep_origin     ori: high-copy-number ColE1/pMB1/pBR322/pUC origin of replication
   6021..6881    -  CDS            AmpR: β-lactamase; bla; confers resistance to ampicillin, carbenicillin, and related antibiotics
   6882..6986    -  promoter       AmpR promoter: bla
   7039..7467    -  rep_origin     f1 ori (sequence partly withheld): f1 bacteriophage origin of replication; arrow indicates direction of (+) strand synthesis
   7472..41      -  CDS            lacZα (fragment) (across the origin): LacZα fragment of β-galactosidase; lacZ fragment
