[The description below was written by a language model from this plasmid's Addgene catalogue record and pLannotate feature annotations shown in this document.]
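Description:
AAV-U6-sgRNA-Scaffold-cTNT-SaCas9-HA-OLLAS is a 7.5 kb all-in-one AAV transfer plasmid for cardiomyocyte-directed CRISPR genome editing. It was made by Gibson cloning of an 805 bp synthetic cTNT (cardiac troponin T) promoter into a parental vector that carried a CB promoter at that position. The bacterial backbone has a high-copy ColE1/pUC-type origin, an f1 phage origin and an ampicillin resistance gene with its own promoter. Short lacZα, lacI, attB1 and multiple-cloning-site fragments are annotated as vector remnants.

Two AAV2 inverted terminal repeats flank the payload and provide the cis signals for replication and packaging of the intervening DNA into AAV particles. Within them, a human U6 RNA polymerase III promoter sits upstream of the Staphylococcus aureus guide RNA scaffold. The name and purpose indicate that only the scaffold is present, so a target-specific spacer must be added by the user. Downstream, the annotated chimeric β-globin/immunoglobulin intron and a short T7 promoter precede the SaCas9 coding sequence. The cTNT promoter is not annotated, but the unannotated gap between the scaffold and the intron is where it would be expected. SaCas9 is fused at its C terminus to a bipartite nucleoplasmin nuclear localization signal, an HA epitope (annotated as a fragment of 3xHA) and an OLLAS tag, which allow immunodetection of the nuclease. A compact synthetic poly(A) signal ends the transcript. The small SaCas9 ortholog lets nuclease and guide fit in a single AAV genome.

The associated publication concerns improving the tissue specificity of cardiac genome editing through microRNA-122-mediated liver detargeting. No miR-122 target sites are annotated or named in this plasmid, so its exact role in that study is not stated.
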