Addgene plasmid #209781: AAV-U6-sgRNA-Scaffold-cTNT-SaCas9-HA-OLLAS
Purpose: Expresses SaCas9 by the specific cTNT promoter and sgRNA scaffold by U6 promoter
Depositing lab: Yuxuan Guo. Depositing organization: Peking University Health Science Center. Publication: MicroRNA-122-Mediated Liver Detargeting Enhances the Tissue Specificity of Cardiac Genome Editing. Yang L, Liu Z, Chen G, Chen Z, Guo C, Ji X, Cui Q, Sun Y, Hu X, Zheng Y, Li Y, Gao F, Chen L, Zhou P, Pu WT, Guo Y. Circulation. 2024 May 28;149(22):1778-1781. doi: 10.1161/CIRCULATIONAHA.123.065438. Epub 2024 May 28. PubMed 38805581.
Backbone
  Vector backbone: AAV-U6-SgRNA-scaffold-CB-SaCas9-HA-OLLAS
  Backbone size w/o insert (bp): 7146
  Total vector size (bp): 7500
  Vector type: AAV
Growth in bacteria
  Bacterial resistance: Ampicillin, 100 μg/mL
  Growth temperature: 37°C
  Growth strain: NEB Stable
  Copy number: High Copy
Gene/Insert
  Gene/Insert name: cTNT (alt name: cTNT)
  Species: Synthetic
  Insert size (bp): 805
  Promoter: cTNT
  Tag / fusion protein: HA (C terminal on backbone); OLLAS (C terminal on backbone)
  Cloning method: Gibson Cloning
  Sequencing primers: 5′ agggaagaaagcgaaaggag; 3′ cctctttgaacagccgcac
Terms and licenses: Academic/Nonprofit Terms; Industry Terms: Not Available to Industry
Depositor comments: Please visit https://www.biorxiv.org/content/10.1101/2023.06.29.546982v1 for bioRxiv preprint.
How to cite: AAV-U6-sgRNA-Scaffold-cTNT-SaCas9-HA-OLLAS was a gift from Yuxuan Guo (Addgene plasmid # 209781 ; http://n2t.net/addgene:209781 ; RRID:Addgene_209781)
